Addgene plasmid #111518: CaM1234(D20A/D56AD93A/D129A)/pIRES2-eGFP
Purpose: Electrophysiology in HEK cell
Depositing lab: Dan Minor. Publication: A Calmodulin C-Lobe Ca(2+)-Dependent Switch Governs Kv7 Channel Function. Chang A, Abderemane-Ali F, Hura GL, Rossen ND, Gate RE, Minor DL Jr.. Neuron. 2018 Feb 21;97(4):836-852.e6. doi: 10.1016/j.neuron.2018.01.035. Epub 2018 Feb 8. PubMed 29429937.
Backbone
  Vector backbone: pIRES2-eGFP
  Backbone manufacturer: Clontech
  Vector type: Mammalian Expression
Growth in bacteria
  Bacterial resistance: Kanamycin, 50 μg/mL
  Growth temperature: 37°C
  Growth strain: DH5alpha
  Copy number: High Copy
Gene/Insert
  Gene/Insert name: calmodulin [Xenopus laevis]
  Species: X. laevis (frog)
  Mutation: D20A/D56AD93A/D129A
  Entrez Gene: calm2 (a.k.a. XELAEV_18026129mg, calm1, calm2-a, calm2-b, cam)
  Cloning method: Ligation Independent Cloning
  Sequencing primers: 5′ CMV Forward
Terms and licenses: Academic/Nonprofit Terms; Industry Terms: Not Available to Industry
How to cite: CaM1234(D20A/D56AD93A/D129A)/pIRES2-eGFP was a gift from Dan Minor (Addgene plasmid # 111518 ; http://n2t.net/addgene:111518 ; RRID:Addgene_111518)
