[The description below was written by a language model from this plasmid's Addgene catalogue record and pLannotate feature annotations shown in this document.]
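Description:
CaM1234(D20A/D56AD93A/D129A)/pIRES2-eGFP is a mammalian expression plasmid of about 5.7 kb built on the Clontech pIRES2-eGFP backbone. It carries a Xenopus laevis calmodulin (calm2) coding sequence with four aspartate-to-alanine substitutions (D20A, D56A, D93A, D129A). As the "CaM1234" name indicates, there is one substitution in each of the four EF-hand Ca2+-binding sites, a design generally used to produce a calmodulin that cannot bind calcium in either lobe. The automated annotation labels this roughly 450 bp open reading frame by its best match to wheat calmodulin. That label reflects the strong conservation of calmodulin rather than the actual source, which the catalogue gives as frog.

The insert sits in the multiple cloning site downstream of the human CMV immediate-early enhancer and promoter. It is followed by the EMCV-derived IRES2 element, EGFP and an SV40 polyadenylation signal. A single bicistronic transcript therefore yields untagged mutant calmodulin and, separately, EGFP, so green fluorescence marks transfected cells without fusing anything to calmodulin.

In bacteria the plasmid is maintained at high copy by a pUC-type origin and selected with kanamycin. The Tn5 NeoR/KanR gene is driven by tandem bacterial (bla) and SV40 early promoters and ends in an HSV TK polyadenylation signal, so it can also confer G418 resistance in mammalian cells. An f1 origin is present as well. The short large T antigen, ble and bGH poly(A) matches are annotated only as fragments and appear to be backbone remnants.

The stated purpose is electrophysiology in HEK cells. The associated publication examines Ca2+-dependent regulation of Kv7 channels by calmodulin, which fits use of this plasmid as a Ca2+-insensitive calmodulin, with recordings made from fluorescent cells.
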