Features (pLannotate 1.2.2; 17 found; start..end, strand, type, name):
     61..364     +  enhancer       CMV enhancer: human cytomegalovirus immediate early enhancer
    365..568     +  promoter       CMV promoter: human cytomegalovirus (CMV) immediate early promoter
    591..618     +  misc_feature   MCS (fragment): multiple cloning site
    619..1065    +  CDS            CALM_WHEAT: Experimental evidence at protein level: Swiss-Prot protein existence level 1. Calmodulin mediates the control of a large number of enzymes, ion channels and other proteins by Ca(2+). Among the enzymes to be stimulated by the calmodulin-Ca(2+) complex are a number of protein kinases and phosphatases. From Triticum aestivum (Wheat).
   1069..1105    +  misc_feature   MCS (fragment): multiple cloning site
   1107..1693    +  misc_feature   IRES2: internal ribosome entry site (IRES) of the encephalomyocarditis virus (EMCV)
   1694..2413    +  CDS            EGFP: the original enhanced GFP (Yang et al., 1996) mammalian codon-optimized
   2430..2513    +  CDS            large T antigen (fragment): large T antigen from SV40 (simian virus 40)
   2536..2657    +  polyA_signal   SV40 poly(A) signal: SV40 polyadenylation signal
   2691..3119    -  rep_origin     f1 ori (sequence partly withheld): f1 bacteriophage origin of replication; arrow indicates direction of (+) strand synthesis
   3146..3250    +  promoter       AmpR promoter: bla
   3252..3609    +  promoter       SV40 promoter: SV40 enhancer and early promoter
   3644..4438    +  CDS            NeoR/KanR: aminoglycoside phosphotransferase from Tn5; aph(3')-II (or nptII); confers resistance to neomycin, kanamycin, and G418 (Geneticin®)
   4459..4611    +  CDS            ble (fragment): BLE_KLEPN - Experimental evidence at protein level: Swiss-Prot protein existence level 1. Binding protein with a strong affinity to the bleomycin family of antibiotics. Binds to CL990; an antimitotic-antibiotic compound. From Klebsiella pneumoniae.
   4670..4717    +  polyA_signal   HSV TK poly(A) signal: herpes simplex virus thymidine kinase polyadenylation signal (Cole and Stacy, 1985)
   4808..4824    -  polyA_signal   bGH poly(A) signal (fragment): bovine growth hormone polyadenylation signal
   5046..5634    +  rep_origin     ori: high-copy-number ColE1/pMB1/pBR322/pUC origin of replication
>Addgene plasmid #111518 | CaM1234(D20A/D56AD93A/D129A)/pIRES2-eGFP | addgene full sequence | sequence record 215127 | Addgene NGS Result
TAGTTATTAATAGTAATCAATTACGGGGTCATTAGTTCATAGCCCATATATGGAGTTCCGCGTTACATAA
CTTACGGTAAATGGCCCGCCTGGCTGACCGCCCAACGACCCCCGCCCATTGACGTCAATAATGACGTATG
TTCCCATAGTAACGCCAATAGGGACTTTCCATTGACGTCAATGGGTGGAGTATTTACGGTAAACTGCCCA
CTTGGCAGTACATCAAGTGTATCATATGCCAAGTACGCCCCCTATTGACGTCAATGACGGTAAATGGCCC
GCCTGGCATTATGCCCAGTACATGACCTTATGGGACTTTCCTACTTGGCAGTACATCTACGTATTAGTCA
TCGCTATTACCATGGTGATGCGGTTTTGGCAGTACATCAATGGGCGTGGATAGCGGTTTGACTCACGGGG
ATTTCCAAGTCTCCACCCCATTGACGTCAATGGGAGTTTGTTTTGGCACCAAAATCAACGGGACTTTCCA
AAATGTCGTAACAACTCCGCCCCATTGACGCAAATGGGCGGTAGGCGTGTACGGTGGGAGGTCTATATAA
GCAGAGCTGGTTTAGTGAACCGTCAGATCCGCTAGCGCTACCGGACTCAGATCTCGAGATGGCTGACCAA
CTGACAGAAGAGCAGATTGCAGAGTTCAAAGAAGCCTTCTCATTATTCGCCAAGGATGGGGACGGCACCA
TCACCACAAAGGAACTTGGCACCGTTATGAGGTCGCTTGGACAAAACCCAACGGAAGCAGAATTGCAGGA
TATGATCAATGAAGTCGCTGCTGATGGCAATGGAACGATTGACTTTCCTGAATTTCTTACTATGATGGCT
AGAAAAATGAAGGACACAGACAGCGAAGAGGAAATCCGAGAAGCATTCCGTGTTTTTGCCAAGGATGGGA
ACGGCTACATCAGCGCTGCTGAATTACGTCACGTCATGACAAACCTCGGGGAGAAGTTAACAGACGAAGA
AGTTGACGAAATGATAAGGGAAGCAGCTATTGATGGTGACGGCCAAGTAAACTACGAAGAGTTTGTACAA
ATGATGACAGCAAAGTAAGAATTCTGCAGTCGACGGTACCGCGGGCCCGGGATCCGCCCCTCTCCCTCCC
CCCCCCCTAACGTTACTGGCCGAAGCCGCTTGGAATAAGGCCGGTGTGCGTTTGTCTATATGTTATTTTC
CACCATATTGCCGTCTTTTGGCAATGTGAGGGCCCGGAAACCTGGCCCTGTCTTCTTGACGAGCATTCCT
AGGGGTCTTTCCCCTCTCGCCAAAGGAATGCAAGGTCTGTTGAATGTCGTGAAGGAAGCAGTTCCTCTGG
AAGCTTCTTGAAGACAAACAACGTCTGTAGCGACCCTTTGCAGGCAGCGGAACCCCCCACCTGGCGACAG
GTGCCTCTGCGGCCAAAAGCCACGTGTATAAGATACACCTGCAAAGGCGGCACAACCCCAGTGCCACGTT
GTGAGTTGGATAGTTGTGGAAAGAGTCAAATGGCTCTCCTCAAGCGTATTCAACAAGGGGCTGAAGGATG
CCCAGAAGGTACCCCATTGTATGGGATCTGATCTGGGGCCTCGGTACACATGCTTTACATGTGTTTAGTC
GAGGTTAAAAAAACGTCTAGGCCCCCCGAACCACGGGGACGTGGTTTTCCTTTGAAAAACACGATGATAA
TATGGCCACAACCATGGTGAGCAAGGGCGAGGAGCTGTTCACCGGGGTGGTGCCCATCCTGGTCGAGCTG
GACGGCGACGTAAACGGCCACAAGTTCAGCGTGTCCGGCGAGGGCGAGGGCGATGCCACCTACGGCAAGC
TGACCCTGAAGTTCATCTGCACCACCGGCAAGCTGCCCGTGCCCTGGCCCACCCTCGTGACCACCCTGAC
CTACGGCGTGCAGTGCTTCAGCCGCTACCCCGACCACATGAAGCAGCACGACTTCTTCAAGTCCGCCATG
CCCGAAGGCTACGTCCAGGAGCGCACCATCTTCTTCAAGGACGACGGCAACTACAAGACCCGCGCCGAGG
TGAAGTTCGAGGGCGACACCCTGGTGAACCGCATCGAGCTGAAGGGCATCGACTTCAAGGAGGACGGCAA
CATCCTGGGGCACAAGCTGGAGTACAACTACAACAGCCACAACGTCTATATCATGGCCGACAAGCAGAAG
AACGGCATCAAGGTGAACTTCAAGATCCGCCACAACATCGAGGACGGCAGCGTGCAGCTCGCCGACCACT
ACCAGCAGAACACCCCCATCGGCGACGGCCCCGTGCTGCTGCCCGACAACCACTACCTGAGCACCCAGTC
CGCCCTGAGCAAAGACCCCAACGAGAAGCGCGATCACATGGTCCTGCTGGAGTTCGTGACCGCCGCCGGG
ATCACTCTCGGCATGGACGAGCTGTACAAGTAAAGCGGCCGCGACTCTAGATCATAATCAGCCATACCAC
ATTTGTAGAGGTTTTACTTGCTTTAAAAAACCTCCCACACCTCCCCCTGAACCTGAAACATAAAATGAAT
GCAATTGTTGTTGTTAACTTGTTTATTGCAGCTTATAATGGTTACAAATAAAGCAATAGCATCACAAATT
TCACAAATAAAGCATTTTTTTCACTGCATTCTAGTTGTGGTTTGTCCAAACTCATCAATGTATCTTAAGG
CGTAAATTGTAAGCGTTAATATTTTGTTAAAATTCGCGTTAAATTTTTGTTAAATCAGCTCATTTTTTAA
CCAATAGGCCGAAATCGGCAAAATCCCTTATAAATCAAAAGAATAGACCGAGATAGGGT
[37 nt withheld, positions 2790-2826]
AAAGAACGTGGACTCCAACGTCAAAGG
[49 nt withheld, positions 2854-2902]
T
[91 nt withheld, positions 2904-2994]
G
[124 nt withheld, positions 2996-3119]
CAGGTGGCACTTTTCGGGGAAATGTGCGCGGAACCCCTATTTGTTTATTTTTCTAAATACATTCAAATAT
GTATCCGCTCATGAGACAATAACCCTGATAAATGCTTCAATAATATTGAAAAAGGAAGAGTCCTGAGGCG
GAAAGAACCAGCTGTGGAATGTGTGTCAGTTAGGGTGTGGAAAGTCCCCAGGCTCCCCAGCAGGCAGAAG
TATGCAAAGCATGCATCTCAATTAGTCAGCAACCAGGTGTGGAAAGTCCCCAGGCTCCCCAGCAGGCAGA
AGTATGCAAAGCATGCATCTCAATTAGTCAGCAACCATAGTCCCGCCCCTAACTCCGCCCATCCCGCCCC
TAACTCCGCCCAGTTCCGCCCATTCTCCGCCCCATGGCTGACTAATTTTTTTTATTTATGCAGAGGCCGA
GGCCGCCTCGGCCTCTGAGCTATTCCAGAAGTAGTGAGGAGGCTTTTTTGGAGGCCTAGGCTTTTGCAAA
GATCGATCAAGAGACAGGATGAGGATCGTTTCGCATGATTGAACAAGATGGATTGCACGCAGGTTCTCCG
GCCGCTTGGGTGGAGAGGCTATTCGGCTATGACTGGGCACAACAGACAATCGGCTGCTCTGATGCCGCCG
TGTTCCGGCTGTCAGCGCAGGGGCGCCCGGTTCTTTTTGTCAAGACCGACCTGTCCGGTGCCCTGAATGA
ACTGCAAGACGAGGCAGCGCGGCTATCGTGGCTGGCCACGACGGGCGTTCCTTGCGCAGCTGTGCTCGAC
GTTGTCACTGAAGCGGGAAGGGACTGGCTGCTATTGGGCGAAGTGCCGGGGCAGGATCTCCTGTCATCTC
ACCTTGCTCCTGCCGAGAAAGTATCCATCATGGCTGATGCAATGCGGCGGCTGCATACGCTTGATCCGGC
TACCTGCCCATTCGACCACCAAGCGAAACATCGCATCGAGCGAGCACGTACTCGGATGGAAGCCGGTCTT
GTCGATCAGGATGATCTGGACGAAGAGCATCAGGGGCTCGCGCCAGCCGAACTGTTCGCCAGGCTCAAGG
CGAGCATGCCCGACGGCGAGGATCTCGTCGTGACCCATGGCGATGCCTGCTTGCCGAATATCATGGTGGA
AAATGGCCGCTTTTCTGGATTCATCGACTGTGGCCGGCTGGGTGTGGCGGACCGCTATCAGGACATAGCG
TTGGCTACCCGTGATATTGCTGAAGAGCTTGGCGGCGAATGGGCTGACCGCTTCCTCGTGCTTTACGGTA
TCGCCGCTCCCGATTCGCAGCGCATCGCCTTCTATCGCCTTCTTGACGAGTTCTTCTGAGCGGGACTCTG
GGGTTCGAAATGACCGACCAAGCGACGCCCAACCTGCCATCACGAGATTTCGATTCCACCGCCGCCTTCT
ATGAAAGGTTGGGCTTCGGAATCGTTTTCCGGGACGCCGGCTGGATGATCCTCCAGCGCGGGGATCTCAT
GCTGGAGTTCTTCGCCCACCCTAGGGGGAGGCTAACTGAAACACGGAAGGAGACAATACCGGAAGGAACC
CGCGCTATGACGGCAATAAAAAGACAGAATAAAACGCACGGTGTTGGGTCGTTTGTTCATAAACGCGGGG
TTCGGTCCCAGGGCTGGCACTCTGTCGATACCCCACCGAGACCCCATTGGGGCCAATACGCCCGCGTTTC
TTCCTTTTCCCCACCCCACCCCCCAAGTTCGGGTGAAGGCCCAGGGCTCGCAGCCAACGTCGGGGCGGCA
GGCCCTGCCATAGCCTCAGGTTACTCATATATACTTTAGATTGATTTAAAACTTCATTTTTAATTTAAAA
GGATCTAGGTGAAGATCCTTTTTGATAATCTCATGACCAAAATCCCTTAACGTGAGTTTTCGTTCCACTG
AGCGTCAGACCCCGTAGAAAAGATCAAAGGATCTTCTTGAGATCCTTTTTTTCTGCGCGTAATCTGCTGC
TTGCAAACAAAAAAACCACCGCTACCAGCGGTGGTTTGTTTGCCGGATCAAGAGCTACCAACTCTTTTTC
CGAAGGTAACTGGCTTCAGCAGAGCGCAGATACCAAATACTGTTCTTCTAGTGTAGCCGTAGTTAGGCCA
CCACTTCAAGAACTCTGTAGCACCGCCTACATACCTCGCTCTGCTAATCCTGTTACCAGTGGCTGCTGCC
AGTGGCGATAAGTCGTGTCTTACCGGGTTGGACTCAAGACGATAGTTACCGGATAAGGCGCAGCGGTCGG
GCTGAACGGGGGGTTCGTGCACACAGCCCAGCTTGGAGCGAACGACCTACACCGAACTGAGATACCTACA
GCGTGAGCTATGAGAAAGCGCCACGCTTCCCGAAGGGAGAAAGGCGGACAGGTATCCGGTAAGCGGCAGG
GTCGGAACAGGAGAGCGCACGAGGGAGCTTCCAGGGGGAAACGCCTGGTATCTTTATAGTCCTGTCGGGT
TTCGCCACCTCTGACTTGAGCGTCGATTTTTGTGATGCTCGTCAGGGGGGCGGAGCCTATGGAAAAACGC
CAGCAACGCGGCCTTTTTACGGTTCCTGGCCTTTTGCTGGCCTTTTGCTCACATGTTCTTTCCTGCGTTA
TCCCCTGATTCTGTGGATAACCGTATTACCGCCATGCAT
